Addgene plasmid #81295: pDONR223_REG1A_p.P105T
Purpose: Gateway Donor vector containing REG1A , part of the Target Accelerator Plasmid Collection.
Depositing lab: Jesse Boehm & William Hahn & David Root. Depositing organization: Broad Institute. Publication: Systematic Functional Interrogation of Rare Cancer Variants Identifies Oncogenic Alleles. Kim E, Ilic N, Shrestha Y, Zou L, Kamburov A, Zhu C, Yang X, Lubonja R, Tran N, Nguyen C, Lawrence MS, Piccioni F, Bagul M, Doench JG, Chouinard CR, Wu X, Hogstrom L, Natoli T, Tamayo P, Horn H, Corsello SM, Lage K, Root DE, Subramanian A, Golub TR, Getz G, Boehm JS, Hahn WC. Cancer Discov. 2016 Jul;6(7):714-26. doi: 10.1158/2159-8290.CD-16-0160. Epub 2016 May 4. PubMed 27147599.
Backbone
  Vector backbone: pDONR223
  Backbone manufacturer: Invitrogen
  Backbone size w/o insert (bp): 2790
  Vector type: Gateway Entry vector
Growth in bacteria
  Bacterial resistance: Spectinomycin, 50 μg/mL
  Growth temperature: 37°C
  Growth strain: DH5alpha
  Copy number: High Copy
Gene/Insert
  Gene/Insert name: REG1A
  Species: H. sapiens (human)
  Mutation: P105T
  GenBank ID: NM_002909.4
  Entrez Gene: REG1A (a.k.a. ICRF, P19, PSP, PSPS, PSPS1, PTP, REG)
  Promoter: None
  Cloning method: Gateway Cloning
  Sequencing primers: 5′ M13pUC-fwd; 3′ M13-Rev
Terms and licenses: Academic/Nonprofit Terms; Industry Terms: Not Available to Industry
Depositor comments: Closed state: stop codon immediately follows insert
How to cite: pDONR223_REG1A_p.P105T was a gift from Jesse Boehm & William Hahn & David Root (Addgene plasmid # 81295 ; http://n2t.net/addgene:81295 ; RRID:Addgene_81295)
