[The description below was written by a language model from this plasmid's Addgene catalogue record and pLannotate feature annotations shown in this document.]
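Description:
pDONR223_REG1A_p.P105T is a Gateway entry clone built on the Invitrogen pDONR223 backbone, carrying the human REG1A open reading frame with a P105T missense substitution. It belongs to the Target Accelerator Plasmid Collection, a set of wild-type and variant ORFs assembled to test the functional consequences of rare cancer-associated alleles. The plasmid is maintained in E. coli at high copy through a ColE1/pUC-type origin and is selected with spectinomycin via the aadA (SmR) aminoglycoside adenylyltransferase gene. This gene sits downstream of a class 1 integron Pc promoter fragment and a remnant of a gentamicin resistance gene. Short lacZα and lacI fragments and the rrnB T1 and T2 terminators are backbone remnants, the terminators serving to insulate the cloning region from read-through transcription.

The sequenced record is about 3.3 kb, and the REG1A coding sequence of roughly 500 bp lies between two attL recombination sites. The automated annotation labels both as attL3, although entry clones normally carry a non-identical attL pair that fixes insert orientation. There is no promoter driving the insert, as expected for an entry vector, so the construct is not itself an expression plasmid. A T7 promoter lies just outside one attL site and points toward the insert on the reverse strand. The ORF is in the "closed" configuration, with a stop codon immediately after the coding sequence, so it will yield native or N-terminally tagged protein but cannot be fused to C-terminal tags in a destination vector. Its typical use is LR Clonase transfer of the mutant allele into expression destination vectors, for comparison with wild-type REG1A in functional assays.
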