Features (pLannotate 1.2.2; 12 found; start..end, strand, type, name):
     38..74      -  CDS            lacZα (fragment): LacZα fragment of β-galactosidase; lacZ fragment
     91..186     +  protein_bind   attL3: mutant version of attL; recombination site for the Gateway® LR reaction LR Clonase™
    189..686     +  CDS            REG1A: REG1A_HUMAN - Also known as PSPS, PSPS1, REG. Experimental evidence at protein level: Swiss-Prot protein existence level 1. Might act as an inhibitor of spontaneous calcium carbonate precipitation. May be associated with neuronal sprouting in brain, and with brain and pancreas regeneration. From Homo sapiens (Human).
    694..789     -  protein_bind   attL3: mutant version of attL; recombination site for the Gateway® LR reaction LR Clonase™
    808..826     -  promoter       T7 promoter: promoter for bacteriophage T7 RNA polymerase
   1016..1039    +  promoter       Pc promoter (fragment): intI1 (promoter lies within the coding sequence); class 1 integron promoter
   1215..1271    +  CDS            GmR (fragment): gentamycin acetyltransferase; aacC1; confers resistance to gentamycin
   1278..2069    +  CDS            SmR: aminoglycoside adenylyltransferase (Murphy, 1985); aadA; confers resistance to spectinomycin and streptomycin
   2162..2750    +  rep_origin     ori: high-copy-number ColE1/pMB1/pBR322/pUC origin of replication
   2933..3025    +  CDS            lacI (fragment): lac repressor; lacI; The lac repressor binds to the lac operator to inhibit transcription in E. coli. This inhibition can be relieved by adding lactose or isopropyl-β-D-thiogalactopyranoside (IPTG).
   3080..3107    -  terminator     rrnB T2 terminator: transcription terminator T2 from the E. coli rrnB gene
   3239..3282    +  terminator     rrnB T1 terminator: Escherichia coli rrnB; transcription terminator T1 from the E. coli rrnB gene
>Addgene plasmid #81295 | pDONR223_REG1A_p.P105T | addgene full sequence | sequence record 168339 | Addgene NGS Result
GGCAGTTCCCTACTCTCGCGTTAACGCTAGCATGGATGTTTTCCCAGTCACGACGTTGTAAAACGACGGC
CAGTCTTAAGCTCGGGCCCCAAATAATGATTTTATTTTGACTGATAGTGACCTGTTCGTTGCAACAAATT
GATGAGCAATGCTTTTTTATAATGCCAACTTTGTACAAAAAAGTTGGCATGGCTCAGACCAGCTCATACT
TCATGCTGATCTCCTGCCTGATGTTTCTGTCTCAGAGCCAAGGCCAAGAGGCCCAGACAGAGTTGCCCCA
GGCCCGGATCAGCTGCCCAGAAGGCACCAATGCCTATCGCTCCTACTGCTACTACTTTAATGAAGACCGT
GAGACCTGGGTTGATGCAGATCTCTATTGCCAGAACATGAATTCGGGCAACCTGGTGTCTGTGCTCACCC
AGGCCGAGGGTGCCTTTGTGGCCTCACTGATTAAGGAGAGTGGCACTGATGACTTCAATGTCTGGATTGG
CCTCCATGACACCAAAAAGAACCGCCGCTGGCACTGGAGCAGTGGGTCCCTGGTCTCCTACAAGTCCTGG
GGCATTGGAGCCCCAAGCAGTGTTAATCCTGGCTACTGTGTGAGCCTGACCTCAAGCACAGGATTCCAGA
AATGGAAGGATGTGCCTTGTGAAGACAAGTTCTCCTTTGTCTGCAAGTTCAAAAACTGATTGCCAACTTT
CTTGTACAAAGTTGGCATTATAAGAAAGCATTGCTTATCAATTTGTTGCAACGAACAGGTCACTATCAGT
CAAAATAAAATCATTATTTGCCATCCAGCTGATATCCCCTATAGTGAGTCGTATTACATGGTCATAGCTG
TTTCCTGGCAGCTCTGGCCCGTGTCTCAAAATCTCTGATGTTACATTGCACAAGATAAAAATATATCATC
ATGCCTCCTCTAGACCAGCCAGGACAGAAATGCCTCGACTTCGCTGCTACCCAAGGTTGCCGGGTGACGC
ACACCGTGGAAACGGATGAAGGCACGAACCCAGTGGACATAAGCCTGTTCGGTTCGTAAGCTGTAATGCA
AGTAGCGTATGCGCTCACGCAACTGGTCCAGAACCTTGACCGAACGCAGCGGTGGTAACGGCGCAGTGGC
GGTTTTCATGGCTTGTTATGACTGTTTTTTTGGGGTACAGTCTATGCCTCGGGCATCCAAGCAGCAAGCG
CGTTACGCCGTGGGTCGATGTTTGATGTTATGGAGCAGCAACGATGTTACGCAGCAGGGCAGTCGCCCTA
AAACAAAGTTAAACATTATGAGGGAAGCGGTGATCGCCGAAGTATCGACTCAACTATCAGAGGTAGTTGG
CGTCATCGAGCGCCATCTCGAACCGACGTTGCTGGCCGTACATTTGTACGGCTCCGCAGTGGATGGCGGC
CTGAAGCCACACAGTGATATTGATTTGCTGGTTACGGTGACCGTAAGGCTTGATGAAACAACGCGGCGAG
CTTTGATCAACGACCTTTTGGAAACTTCGGCTTCCCCTGGAGAGAGCGAGATTCTCCGCGCTGTAGAAGT
CACCATTGTTGTGCACGACGACATCATTCCGTGGCGTTATCCAGCTAAGCGCGAACTGCAATTTGGAGAA
TGGCAGCGCAATGACATTCTTGCAGGTATCTTCGAGCCAGCCACGATCGACATTGATCTGGCTATCTTGC
TGACAAAAGCAAGAGAACATAGCGTTGCCTTGGTAGGTCCAGCGGCGGAGGAACTCTTTGATCCGGTTCC
TGAACAGGATCTATTTGAGGCGCTAAATGAAACCTTAACGCTATGGAACTCGCCGCCCGACTGGGCTGGC
GATGAGCGAAATGTAGTGCTTACGTTGTCCCGCATTTGGTACAGCGCAGTAACCGGCAAAATCGCGCCGA
AGGATGTCGCTGCCGACTGGGCAATGGAGCGCCTGCCGGCCCAGTATCAGCCCGTCATACTTGAAGCTAG
ACAGGCTTATCTTGGACAAGAAGAAGATCGCTTGGCCTCGCGCGCAGATCAGTTGGAAGAATTTGTCCAC
TACGTGAAAGGCGAGATCACCAAGGTAGTCGGCAAATAACCCTCGAGCCACCCATGACCAAAATCCCTTA
ACGTGAGTTACGCGTCGTTCCACTGAGCGTCAGACCCCGTAGAAAAGATCAAAGGATCTTCTTGAGATCC
TTTTTTTCTGCGCGTAATCTGCTGCTTGCAAACAAAAAAACCACCGCTACCAGCGGTGGTTTGTTTGCCG
GATCAAGAGCTACCAACTCTTTTTCCGAAGGTAACTGGCTTCAGCAGAGCGCAGATACCAAATACTGTTC
TTCTAGTGTAGCCGTAGTTAGGCCACCACTTCAAGAACTCTGTAGCACCGCCTACATACCTCGCTCTGCT
AATCCTGTTACCAGTGGCTGCTGCCAGTGGCGATAAGTCGTGTCTTACCGGGTTGGACTCAAGACGATAG
TTACCGGATAAGGCGCAGCGGTCGGGCTGAACGGGGGGTTCGTGCACACAGCCCAGCTTGGAGCGAACGA
CCTACACCGAACTGAGATACCTACAGCGTGAGCTATGAGAAAGCGCCACGCTTCCCGAAGGGAGAAAGGC
GGACAGGTATCCGGTAAGCGGCAGGGTCGGAACAGGAGAGCGCACGAGGGAGCTTCCAGGGGGAAACGCC
TGGTATCTTTATAGTCCTGTCGGGTTTCGCCACCTCTGACTTGAGCGTCGATTTTTGTGATGCTCGTCAG
GGGGGCGGAGCCTATGGAAAAACGCCAGCAACGCGGCCTTTTTACGGTTCCTGGCCTTTTGCTGGCCTTT
TGCTCACATGTTCTTTCCTGCGTTATCCCCTGATTCTGTGGATAACCGTATTACCGCCTTTGAGTGAGCT
GATACCGCTCGCCGCAGCCGAACGACCGAGCGCAGCGAGTCAGTGAGCGAGGAAGCGGAAGAGCGCCCAA
TACGCAAACCGCCTCTCCCCGCGCGTTGGCCGATTCATTAATGCAGCTGGCACGACAGGTTTCCCGACTG
GAAAGCGGGCAGTGAGCGCAACGCAATTAATACGCGTACCGCTAGCCAGGAAGAGTTTGTAGAAACGCAA
AAAGGCCATCCGTCAGGATGGCCTTCTGCTTAGTTTGATGCCTGGCAGTTTATGGCGGGCGTCCTGCCCG
CCACCCTCCGGGCCGTTGCTTCACAACGTTCAAATCCGCTCCCGGCGGATTTGTCCTACTCAGGAGAGCG
TTCACCGACAAACAACAGATAAAACGAAAGGCCCAGTCTTCCGACTGAGCCTTTCGTTTTATTTGATGCC
T
