>Addgene plasmid #81295 | pDONR223_REG1A_p.P105T | depositor partial sequence | sequence record 154614 | Insert sequence
ATGGCTCAGACCAGCTCATACTTCATGCTGATCTCCTGCCTGATGTTTCTGTCTCAGAGCCAAGGCCAAG
AGGCCCAGACAGAGTTGCCCCAGGCCCGGATCAGCTGCCCAGAAGGCACCAATGCCTATCGCTCCTACTG
CTACTACTTTAATGAAGACCGTGAGACCTGGGTTGATGCAGATCTCTATTGCCAGAACATGAATTCGGGC
AACCTGGTGTCTGTGCTCACCCAGGCCGAGGGTGCCTTTGTGGCCTCACTGATTAAGGAGAGTGGCACTG
ATGACTTCAATGTCTGGATTGGCCTCCATGACACCAAAAAGAACCGCCGCTGGCACTGGAGCAGTGGGTC
CCTGGTCTCCTACAAGTCCTGGGGCATTGGAGCCCCAAGCAGTGTTAATCCTGGCTACTGTGTGAGCCTG
ACCTCAAGCACAGGATTCCAGAAATGGAAGGATGTGCCTTGTGAAGACAAGTTCTCCTTTGTCTGCAAGT
TCAAAAAC
